Addgene plasmid #229966: psLIB TRE mito-mCherry
Purpose: encodes a mCherry targeted to mitochondria under the control of a dox inducible promoter
Depositing lab: Martin Pelosse. Depositing organization: European Molecular Biology Laboratory (EMBL), Grenoble. Publication: biGMamAct: efficient CRISPR/Cas9-mediated docking of large functional DNA cargoes at the ACTB locus. Pelosse M, Marcia M. Synthetic Biology 2025.02.13 10.1093/synbio/ysaf003.
Backbone
  Vector backbone: pLIB
  Vector type: Mammalian Expression, CRISPR
Growth in bacteria
  Bacterial resistance: Gentamicin, 10 μg/mL
  Growth temperature: 37°C
  Growth strain: DH5alpha
  Copy number: High Copy
Gene/Insert
  Gene/Insert name: mito-mCherry
  Species: H. sapiens (human), Synthetic
  Cloning method: Gibson Cloning
Terms and licenses: Academic/Nonprofit Terms; Industry Terms: Not Available to Industry
Depositor comments: Please visit https://doi.org/10.1101/2024.04.18.590029 for bioRxiv preprint.
How to cite: psLIB TRE mito-mCherry was a gift from Martin Pelosse (Addgene plasmid # 229966 ; http://n2t.net/addgene:229966 ; RRID:Addgene_229966)
