[The description below was written by a language model from this plasmid's Addgene catalogue record and pLannotate feature annotations shown in this document.]
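Description:
psLIB TRE mito-mCherry is a small (about 4.6 kb) mammalian expression plasmid built on a pLIB-type backbone and assembled by Gibson cloning. It is maintained in standard E. coli hosts such as DH5alpha through a high-copy ColE1/pUC-type origin and is selected with gentamicin, conferred by the aacC1 acetyltransferase gene driven by a class 1 integron Pc promoter. The annotation also picks up a short R6K γ origin fragment, a bom fragment and a lacZα remnant, which appear to be backbone residues rather than functional units. Tn7R and Tn7L mini-transposon ends flank the region that includes the resistance marker and the expression cassette. Such ends allow Tn7-mediated transposition in systems that use this backbone family. A single loxP site sits just upstream of the cassette and could support Cre-mediated fusion with other loxP-bearing plasmids, although the record does not say how these elements are used here.

The payload is a doxycycline-inducible reporter. A Tet-responsive promoter, annotated as a series of repeated tet operator-containing fragments followed by a TRE3G-type minimal promoter segment, drives an open reading frame made up of the mitochondrial presequence of human cytochrome c oxidase subunit VIII followed by mammalian codon-optimized mCherry. The transcript ends at an SV40 polyadenylation signal, and the adjacent large T antigen fragment is probably part of that SV40-derived region. No tetracycline transactivator is annotated on this plasmid, so induction would require one supplied from elsewhere. The COX8 presequence directs the red fluorescent protein into mitochondria, giving an inducible organelle marker. The associated publication describes CRISPR/Cas9-mediated docking of large DNA cargoes at the ACTB locus, which suggests this plasmid supplies a cargo module for that system.
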