Features (pLannotate 1.2.2; 24 found; start..end, strand, type, name):
     41..57      +  CDS            lacZα (fragment): LacZα fragment of β-galactosidase; lacZ fragment
    123..711     +  rep_origin     ori: high-copy-number ColE1/pMB1/pBR322/pUC origin of replication
    897..948     -  misc_feature   bom (fragment): basis of mobility region from pBR322
   1016..1240    -  mobile_element Tn7R: mini-Tn7 element (right end of the Tn7 transposon) Tn7
   1307..1840    -  CDS            GmR: gentamycin acetyltransferase; aacC1; confers resistance to gentamycin
   2029..2057    -  promoter       Pc promoter: intI1 (promoter lies within the coding sequence); class 1 integron promoter
   2035..2397    -  CDS            YPR2_ECOLX (fragment): Protein predicted: Swiss-Prot protein existence level 4. From Escherichia coli.
   2397..2424    -  rep_origin     R6K γ ori (fragment): γ replication origin from E. coli plasmid R6K; requires the R6K initiator protein pi for replication
   2453..2486    +  protein_bind   loxP: Cre-mediated recombination occurs in the 8-bp core sequence (GCATACAT). Cre recombinase
   2565..2585    +  promoter       tight TRE promoter (fragment): Tet-responsive promoter PTight, consisting of seven tet operator sequences followed by the minimal CMV promoter
   2602..2622    +  promoter       tight TRE promoter (fragment): Tet-responsive promoter PTight, consisting of seven tet operator sequences followed by the minimal CMV promoter
   2639..2659    +  promoter       tight TRE promoter (fragment): Tet-responsive promoter PTight, consisting of seven tet operator sequences followed by the minimal CMV promoter
   2676..2696    +  promoter       tight TRE promoter (fragment): Tet-responsive promoter PTight, consisting of seven tet operator sequences followed by the minimal CMV promoter
   2713..2733    +  promoter       tight TRE promoter (fragment): Tet-responsive promoter PTight, consisting of seven tet operator sequences followed by the minimal CMV promoter
   2750..2770    +  promoter       tight TRE promoter (fragment): Tet-responsive promoter PTight, consisting of seven tet operator sequences followed by the minimal CMV promoter
   2787..2807    +  promoter       tight TRE promoter (fragment): Tet-responsive promoter PTight, consisting of seven tet operator sequences followed by the minimal CMV promoter
   2824..2844    +  promoter       tight TRE promoter (fragment): Tet-responsive promoter PTight, consisting of seven tet operator sequences followed by the minimal CMV promoter
   2852..2897    +  promoter       TRE3GV promoter (fragment): 3rd-generation Tet-responsive promoter that can be activated by binding of Tet-On® 3G, optimized for retroviral and lentiviral vectors
   3037..3111    +  CDS            COX8 presequence: mitochondrial presequence of human cytochrome c oxidase subunit VIII (Rizutto et al., 1989)
   3126..3833    +  CDS            mCherry: monomeric derivative of DsRed fluorescent protein (Shaner et al., 2004) mammalian codon-optimized
   3918..4001    +  CDS            large T antigen (fragment): large T antigen from SV40 (simian virus 40)
   4024..4158    +  polyA_signal   SV40 poly(A) signal: SV40 polyadenylation signal
   4187..4236    +  CDS            SET1 (fragment): solubility-enhancement tag derived from T7 phage gene 10B
   4268..4433    -  mobile_element Tn7L: mini-Tn7 element (left end of the Tn7 transposon) Tn7
>Addgene plasmid #229966 | psLIB TRE mito-mCherry | addgene full sequence | sequence record 461570 | Addgene NGS Result
TTATTAATGTTTGTAATTGACTGAATATCAACGCTTATTTGCAGCCTGAATGGCGAATGGGACGCGCCCG
AGTTTTCGTTCCACTGAGCGTCAGACCCCGTAGAAAAGATCAAAGGATCTTCTTGAGATCCTTTTTTTCT
GCGCGTAATCTGCTGCTTGCAAACAAAAAAACCACCGCTACCAGCGGTGGTTTGTTTGCCGGATCAAGAG
CTACCAACTCTTTTTCCGAAGGTAACTGGCTTCAGCAGAGCGCAGATACCAAATACTATTCTTCTAGTGT
AGCCGTAGTTAGGCCACCACTTCAAGAACTCTGTAGCACCGCCTACATACCTCGCTCTGCTAATCCTGTT
ACCAGTGGCTGCTGCCAGTGGCGATAAGTCGTGTCTTACCGGGTTGGACTCAAGACGATAGTTACCGGAT
AAGGCGCAGCGGTCGGGCTGAACGGGGGGTTCGTGCACACAGCCCAGCTTGGAGCGAACGACCTACACCG
AACTGAGATACCTACAGCGTGAGCTATGAGAAAGCGCCACGCTTCCCGAAGGGAGAAAGGCGGACAGGTA
TCCGGTAAGCGGCAGGGTCGGAACAGGAGAGCGCACGAGGGAGCTTCCAGGGGGAAACGCCTGGTATCTT
TATAGTCCTGTCGGGTTTCGCCACCTCTGACTTGAGCGTCGATTTTTGTGATGCTCGTCAGGGGGGCGGA
GCCTATGGAAAAACGCCAGCAACGCGGCCTTTTTACGGTTCCTGGCCTTTTGCTGGCCTTTTGCTCACAT
GTTCTTTCCTGCGTTATCCCCTGATTCTGTGGATAACCGTATTACCGCCTTTGAGTGAGCTGATACCGCT
CGCCGCAGCCGAACGACCGAGCGCAGCGAGTCAGTGAGCGAGGAAGCGGAAGAGCGCCTGATGCGGTATT
TTCTCCTTACGCATCTGTGCGGTATTTCACACCGCATAGACCAGCCGCGTAACCTGGCAAAATCGGTTAC
GGTTGAGTAATAAATGGATGCCCTGCGTAAGCGGGTGTGGGCGGACAATAAAGTCTTAAACTGAACAAAA
TAGATCTAAACTATGACAATAAAGTCTTAAACTAGACAGAATAGTTGTAAACTGAAATCAGTCCAGTTAT
GCTGTGAAAAAGCATACTGGACTTTTGTTATGGCTAAAGCAAACTCTTCATTTTCTGAAGTGCAAATTGC
CCGTCGTATTAAAGAGGGGCGTGGCCAAGGGCATGGTAAAGACTATATTCGCGGCGTTGTGACAATTTAC
CGAACAACTCCGCGGCCGGGAAGCCGATCTCGGCTTGAACGAATTGTTAGGTGGCGGTACTTGGGTCGAT
ATCAAAGTGCATCACTTCTTCCCGTATGCCCAACTTTGTATAGAGAGCCACTGCGGGATCGTCACCGTAA
TCTGCTTGCACGTAGATCACATAAGCACCAAGCGCGTTGGCCTCATGCTTGAGGAGATTGATGAGCGCGG
TGGCAATGCCCTGCCTCCGGTGCTCGCCGGAGACTGCGAGATCATAGATATAGATCTCACTACGCGGCTG
CTCAAACTTGGGCAGAACGTAAGCCGCGAGAGCGCCAACAACCGCTTCTTGGTCGAAGGCAGCAAGCGCG
ATGAATGTCTTACTACGGAGCAAGTTCCCGAGGTAATCGGAGTCCGGCTGATGTTGGGAGTAGGTGGCTA
CGTCTCCGAACTCACGACCGAAAAGATCAAGAGCAGCCCGCATGGATTTGACTTGGTCAGGGCCGAGCCT
ACATGTGCGAATGATGCCCATACTTGAGCCACCTAACTTTGTTTTAGGGCGACTGCCCTGCTGCGTAACA
TCGTTGCTGCTGCGTAACATCGTTGCTGCTCCATAACATCAAACATCGACCCACGGCGTAACGCGCTTGC
TGCTTGGATGCCCGAGGCATAGACTGTACAAAAAAACAGTCATAACAAGCCATGAAAACCGCCACTGCGC
CGTTACCACCGCTGCGTTCGGTCAAGGTTCTGGACCAGTTGCGTGAGCGCATACGCTACTTGCATTACAG
TTTACGAACCGAACAGGCTTATGTCAACTGGGTTTGTGCCTTCATCCGTTTCCACGGTGTGCGTCACCCG
GCAACCTTGGGCAGCAGCGAAGTCGAGGCATTTCTGTCCTGGCTGGCGAACGAGCGCAAGGTTTCGGTCT
CCACGCATCGTCAGGCATTGGCGGCCTTGCTGTTCTTCTACGGCAAGGTGCTGTGCACGGATCTGCCCTT
GCTTCAGGAGATCGGTAGACCTCGGCCGTCGCGGCGCTTGCCGGTGGTGCTGACCCCGGATGAAGTGGTT
CGCATCCTCGGTTTTCTGGAAGGCGAGCATCGTTTGTTCGCCCAGGACTCTAGCTATAGTTCTAGTGGTT
GGCTACAGCTTTGTTTGTACTATCAACAGGTTGAACTGCTGATCAACAGATCCTCTACGCGGCCGCGGTA
CCATAACTTCGTATAGCATACATTATACGAAGTTATCTGGTTTTACTAGTATCGATTCGCGACCTACTCC
GGAATATTAATAGATCACTCGAGGGATCCAAGCTGGCCGCACGTCTCCCTATCAGTGATAGAGAAGTCGA
CACGTCTCGAGCTCCCTATCAGTGATAGAGAAGGTACGTCTAGAACGTCTCCCTATCAGTGATAGAGAAG
TCGACACGTCTCGAGCTCCCTATCAGTGATAGAGAAGGTACGTCTAGAACGTCTCCCTATCAGTGATAGA
GAAGTCGACACGTCTCGAGCTCCCTATCAGTGATAGAGAAGGTACGTCTAGAACGTCTCCCTATCAGTGA
TAGAGAAGTCGACACGTCTCGAGCTCCCTATCAGTGATAGAGAAGGTACCCCCTATATAAGCAGAGCTCG
TTTAGTGAACCGTCAGATCGCCTGGAGACGCCATCCACGCTGTTTTGACCTCCATAGAAGACACCGGGAC
CGATCCAGCCTCCGCGGTGGCGGCCATCACAAGTCATACCGTCCCACCATCGGGCGCGGATCCCGGTCCG
AAGCGCGCGGAATTCAAAGGGCTAGCATGTCCGTCCTGACGCCGCTGCTGCTGCGGGGCTTGACAGGCTC
GGCCCGGCGGCTCCCAGTGCCGCGCGCCAAGATCCATTCGTTGGGGGTGAGCAAGGGCGAGGAGGATAAC
ATGGCCATCATCAAGGAGTTCATGCGCTTCAAGGTGCACATGGAGGGCTCCGTGAACGGCCACGAGTTCG
AGATCGAGGGCGAGGGCGAGGGCCGCCCCTACGAGGGCACCCAGACCGCCAAGCTGAAGGTGACCAAGGG
TGGCCCCCTGCCCTTCGCCTGGGACATCCTGTCCCCTCAGTTCATGTACGGCTCCAAGGCCTACGTGAAG
CACCCCGCCGACATCCCCGACTACTTGAAGCTGTCCTTCCCCGAGGGCTTCAAGTGGGAGCGCGTGATGA
ACTTCGAGGACGGCGGCGTGGTGACCGTGACCCAGGACTCCTCCCTGCAGGACGGCGAGTTCATCTACAA
GGTGAAGCTGCGCGGCACCAACTTCCCCTCCGACGGCCCCGTAATGCAGAAGAAGACCATGGGCTGGGAG
GCCTCCTCCGAGCGGATGTACCCCGAGGACGGCGCCCTGAAGGGCGAGATCAAGCAGAGGCTGAAGCTGA
AGGACGGCGGCCACTACGACGCTGAGGTCAAGACCACCTACAAGGCCAAGAAGCCCGTGCAGCTGCCCGG
CGCCTACAACGTCAACATCAAGTTGGACATCACCTCCCACAACGAGGACTACACCATCGTGGAACAGTAC
GAACGCGCCGAGGGCCGCCACTCCACCGGCGGCATGGACGAGCTGTACAAGTAACCTACGTCGACGAGCT
CACTAGTCGCGGCCGCTTTCGAATCTAGAGCCTGCAGTCTCGACAAGCTTGTCGAGAAGTACTAGAGGAT
CATAATCAGCCATACCACATTTGTAGAGGTTTTACTTGCTTTAAAAAACCTCCCACACCTCCCCCTGAAC
CTGAAACATAAAATGAATGCAATTGTTGTTGTTAACTTGTTTATTGCAGCTTATAATGGTTACAAATAAA
GCAATAGCATCACAAATTTCACAAATAAAGCATTTTTTTCACTGCATTCTAGTTGTGGTTTGTCCAAACT
CATCAATGTATCTTATCATGTCTGGATCTGATCACTGCTTGAGCCTAGAAGATCCGGCTGCTAACAAAGC
CCGAAAGGAAGCTGAGTTGGCTGCTGCCACCGCTGAGCAATAACTATCATAACCCCTAGGAGATCCGAAC
CAGATAAGTGAAATCTAGTTCCAAACTATTTTGTCATTTTTAATTTTCGTATTAGCTTACGACGCTACAC
CCAGTTCCCATCTATTTTGTCACTCTTCCCTAAATAATCCTTAAAAACTCCATTTCCACCCCTCCCAGTT
CCCAACTATTTTGTCCGCCCACAGCGGGGCATTTTTCTTCCTGTTATGTTTTTAATCAAACATCCTGCCA
ACTCCATGTGACAAACCGTCATCTTCGGCTACTTTTTCTCTGTCACAGAATGAAAATTTTTCTGTCATCT
CTTCG
